>Addgene plasmid #140396 | pJBL726 | addgene full sequence | sequence record 297852 | Addgene NGS Result
GATACCTACAGCGTGAGCTATGAGAAAGCGCCACGCTTCCCGAAGGGAGAAAGGCGGACAGGTATCCGGT
AAGCGGCAGGGTCGGAACAGGAGAGCGCACGAGGGAGCTTCCAGGGGGAAACGCCTGGTATCTTTATAGT
CCTGTCGGGTTTCGCCACCTCTGACTTGAGCGTCGATTTTTGTGATGCTCGTCAGGGGGGCGGAGCCTAT
GGAAAAACGCCAGCAACGCGGCCTTTTTACGGTTCCTGGCCTTTTGCTGGCCTTTTGCTCACATGTTCTT
TCCTGCGTTATCCCCTGATTCTGTGGATAACCGTATTACCGCCTTTGAGTGAGCTGATACCGCTCGCCGC
AGCCGAACGACCGAGCGCAGCGAGTCAGTGAGCGAGGAAGCGGAAGAGCGCCCAATACGCAAACCGCCTC
TCCCCGCGCGTTGGCCGATTCATTAATGCAGCTGGCACGACAGGTTTCCCGACTGGAAAGCGGGCAGTGA
GCGCAACGCAATTAATGTGAGTTAGCTCACTCATTAGGCACCCCAGGCTTTACACTTTATGCTTCCGGCT
CGTATGTTGTGTGGAATTGTGAGCGGATAACAATTTCACACAGGAAACAGCTATGACCATGATTACGCCA
AGCTTGCATGCCTGCAGGTCGACTCTAGATAATACGACTCACTATAGGAGGCACATGAACAGTTATTCAG
ATACCCACATACTCTGATGATCCGAGACGGTCGGGTCCAGATATTCGTATCTGTCGAGTAGAGTGTGGGC
TCGGATCATTCATGGCAAGAGACGGTCGGGTCCAGATATTCGTATCTGTCGAGTAGAGTGTGGGCTCTTG
CCATGTGTATGTGGGTAGCATAACCCCTTGGGGCCTCTAAACGGGTCTTGAGGGGTTTTTTGATCCCCGG
GTACCGAGCTCGAATTCACTGGCCGTCGTTTTACAACGTCGTGACTGGGAAAACCCTGGCGTTACCCAAC
TTAATCGCCTTGCAGCACATCCCCCTTTCGCCAGCTGGCGTAATAGCGAAGAGGCCCGCACCGATCGCCC
TTCCCAACAGTTGCGCAGCCTGAATGGCGAATGGCGCCTGATGCGGTATTTTCTCCTTACGCATCTGTGC
GGTATTTCACACCGCATATGGTGCACTCTCAGTACAATCTGCTCTGATGCCGCATAGTTAAGCCAGCCCC
GACACCCGCCAACACCCGCTGACGCGCCCTGACGGGCTTGTCTGCTCCCGGCATCCGCTTACAGACAAGC
TGTGACCGTCTCCGGGAGCTGCATGTGTCAGAGGTTTTCACCGTCATCACCGAAACGCGCGAGACGAAAG
GGCCTCGTGATACGCCTATTTTTATAGGTTAATGTCATGATAATAATGGTTTCTTAGACGTCAGGTGGCA
CTTTTCGGGGAAATGTGCGCGGAACCCCTATTTGTTTATTTTTCTAAATACATTCAAATATGTATCCGCT
CATGAGACAATAACCCTGATAAATGCTTCAATAATATTGAAAAAGGAAGAGTATGAGTATTCAACATTTC
CGTGTCGCCCTTATTCCCTTTTTTGCGGCATTTTGCCTTCCTGTTTTTGCTCACCCAGAAACGCTGGTGA
AAGTAAAAGATGCTGAAGATCAGTTGGGTGCACGAGTGGGTTACATCGAACTGGATCTCAACAGCGGTAA
GATCCTTGAGAGTTTTCGCCCCGAAGAACGTTTTCCAATGATGAGCACTTTTAAAGTTCTGCTATGTGGC
GCGGTATTATCCCGTATTGACGCCGGGCAAGAGCAACTCGGTCGCCGCATACACTATTCTCAGAATGACT
TGGTTGAGTACTCACCAGTCACAGAAAAGCATCTTACGGATGGCATGACAGTAAGAGAATTATGCAGTGC
TGCCATAACCATGAGTGATAACACTGCGGCCAACTTACTTCTGACAACGATCGGAGGACCGAAGGAGCTA
ACCGCTTTTTTGCACAACATGGGGGATCATGTAACTCGCCTTGATCGTTGGGAACCGGAGCTGAATGAAG
CCATACCAAACGACGAGCGTGACACCACGATGCCTGTAGCAATGGCAACAACGTTGCGCAAACTATTAAC
TGGCGAACTACTTACTCTAGCTTCCCGGCAACAATTAATAGACTGGATGGAGGCGGATAAAGTTGCAGGA
CCACTTCTGCGCTCGGCCCTTCCGGCTGGCTGGTTTATTGCTGATAAATCTGGAGCCGGTGAGCGTGGGT
CTCGCGGTATCATTGCAGCACTGGGGCCAGATGGTAAGCCCTCCCGTATCGTAGTTATCTACACGACGGG
GAGTCAGGCAACTATGGATGAACGAAATAGACAGATCGCTGAGATAGGTGCCTCACTGATTAAGCATTGG
TAACTGTCAGACCAAGTTTACTCATATATACTTTAGATTGATTTAAAACTTCATTTTTAATTTAAAAGGA
TCTAGGTGAAGATCCTTTTTGATAATCTCATGACCAAAATCCCTTAACGTGAGTTTTCGTTCCACTGAGC
GTCAGACCCCGTAGAAAAGATCAAAGGATCTTCTTGAGATCCTTTTTTTCTGCGCGTAATCTGCTGCTTG
CAAACAAAAAAACCACCGCTACCAGCGGTGGTTTGTTTGCCGGATCAAGAGCTACCAACTCTTTTTCCGA
AGGTAACTGGCTTCAGCAGAGCGCAGATACCAAATACTGTTCTTCTAGTGTAGCCGTAGTTAGGCCACCA
CTTCAAGAACTCTGTAGCACCGCCTACATACCTCGCTCTGCTAATCCTGTTACCAGTGGCTGCTGCCAGT
GGCGATAAGTCGTGTCTTACCGGGTTGGACTCAAGACGATAGTTACCGGATAAGGCGCAGCGGTCGGGCT
GAACGGGGGGTTCGTGCACACAGCCCAGCTTGGAGCGAACGACCTACACCGAACTGA
Features (pLannotate 1.2.2; 14 found; start..end, strand, type, name):
    398..490     +  CDS            lacI (fragment): lac repressor; lacI; The lac repressor binds to the lac operator to inhibit transcription in E. coli. This inhibition can be relieved by adding lactose or isopropyl-β-D-thiogalactopyranoside (IPTG).
    503..524     +  protein_bind   CAP binding site: CAP binding activates transcription in the presence of cAMP. E. coli catabolite activator protein
    539..569     +  promoter       lac promoter: promoter for the E. coli lac operon
    577..593     +  protein_bind   lac operator: The lac repressor binds to the lac operator to inhibit transcription in E. coli. This inhibition can be relieved by adding lactose or isopropyl-β-D-thiogalactopyranoside (IPTG). lac repressor encoded by lacI
    630..659     -  misc_feature   MCS (fragment): pUC18/19 multiple cloning site
    660..678     +  promoter       T7 promoter: promoter for bacteriophage T7 RNA polymerase
    856..902     +  terminator     T7 terminator: transcription terminator for bacteriophage T7 RNA polymerase
    902..927     -  misc_feature   MCS (fragment): pUC18/19 multiple cloning site
    924..1081    +  CDS            lacZα (fragment): LacZα fragment of β-galactosidase; lacZ fragment
   1087..1186    -  misc_feature   bom (fragment): basis of mobility region from pBR322
   1288..1323    -  CDS            rop (fragment): Rop protein, which maintains plasmids at low copy number; rop
   1418..1522    +  promoter       AmpR promoter: bla
   1523..2383    +  CDS            AmpR: β-lactamase; bla; confers resistance to ampicillin, carbenicillin, and related antibiotics
   2554..215     +  rep_origin     ori (across the origin): high-copy-number ColE1/pMB1/pBR322/pUC origin of replication
