[The description below was written by a language model from this plasmid's Addgene catalogue record and pLannotate feature annotations shown in this document.]
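Description:
pJBL726 is a small (about 2.9 kb) synthetic-biology plasmid built on the pUC19 backbone. It serves as a DNA template for a transcription-based, cell-free biosensor rather than as a protein expression vector. It is propagated in E. coli at high copy from the pUC-type ColE1/pMB1 origin and selected with ampicillin through the β-lactamase (AmpR) gene and its native promoter. The annotated lac promoter, operator, CAP site, lacZα fragment, short lacI, bom and rop fragments, and split multiple cloning site are pUC19 remnants flanking the Gibson-assembled insert and are not described as having a role in the design.

The payload, T7-smtO-3WJdB-T, is a compact synthetic transcription unit. A bacteriophage T7 promoter is followed, five base pairs downstream according to the record, by smtO, the operator bound by the SmtB repressor. Next comes the sequence encoding 3WJdB, an RNA aptamer that acts as the output, and a T7 terminator closes the unit. The automated feature table annotates only the promoter and terminator. The operator and aptamer are not called out, but presumably lie in the roughly 180 nt interval between them.

In this arrangement SmtB bound at smtO would block T7 RNA polymerase, and release of the repressor by its ligand would permit transcription of the aptamer. SmtB is generally known as a metal-responsive (zinc-sensing) repressor, and 3WJdB as a fluorescence-activating Broccoli-type aptamer, though the record states neither. The associated work concerns cell-free biosensors for detecting water contaminants. The specified operator spacing suggests this plasmid is one of a set of variants testing promoter–operator distance.
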