Addgene plasmid #140396: pJBL726
Purpose: Expresses SmtB-regulated 3WJdB RNA aptamer driven by T7 promoter with the smtO sequence 5BP downstream from the promoter
Depositing lab: Julius Lucks. Depositing organization: Northwestern University. Publication: Cell-free biosensors for rapid detection of water contaminants. Jung JK, Alam KK, Verosloff MS, Capdevila DA, Desmau M, Clauer PR, Lee JW, Nguyen PQ, Pasten PA, Matiasek SJ, Gaillard JF, Giedroc DP, Collins JJ, Lucks JB. Nat Biotechnol. 2020 Jul 6. pii: 10.1038/s41587-020-0571-7. doi: 10.1038/s41587-020-0571-7. PubMed 32632301.
Backbone
  Vector backbone: pUC19
  Vector type: Synthetic Biology
Growth in bacteria
  Bacterial resistance: Ampicillin, 100 μg/mL
  Growth temperature: 37°C
  Growth strain: DH5alpha
  Copy number: High Copy
Gene/Insert
  Gene/Insert name: T7-smtO-3WJdB-T
  Species: Synthetic
  Cloning method: Gibson Cloning
Terms and licenses: Academic/Nonprofit Terms; Industry Terms: Not Available to Industry
How to cite: pJBL726 was a gift from Julius Lucks (Addgene plasmid # 140396 ; http://n2t.net/addgene:140396 ; RRID:Addgene_140396)
